>Addgene plasmid #37715 | pUASp YFP Rab14 DN | addgene partial sequence | sequence record 55740 | EGFP-C 5'-CATGGTCCTGCTGGAGTTCGTG-3'
AGCTGTACAAGTCCGGACTCAGATCTCGAGCTCAAGCTTCGAATTCTGCAGTCGACGGTACCGCGGGCCC
GGGATCATCAACAAGTTTGTACAAAAAAGCAGGCTTAATGACTGCAGCGCCATACAACTACAACTACATC
TTTAAATACATCATCATTGGTGACATGGGCGTGGGCAAGAACTGCCTGCTCCACCAGTTCACCGAGAAGA
AATTCATGGCCAATTGTCCTCACACCATTGGCGTGGAGTTCGGCACACGCATCATTGAGGTGGACGACAA
AAAGATCAAGCTACAGATCTGGGACACAGCGGGTCAGGAGCGATTCAGGGCAGTGACACGCTCCTATTAC
CGTGGAGCAGCTGGTGCGCTGATGGTCTACGATATTACCAGGCGCTCCACTTACAATCACCTGAGCAGCT
GGCTAACCGACACTCGCAATCTCACCAATCCCAGCACTGTGATCTTTCTCATTGGCAACAAATCGGATCT
GGAGAGCACTCGGGAGGTTACCTACGAGGAGGCCAAGGAGTTTGCCGACGAGAACGGCCTAATGTTTCTC
GAAGCGAGCGCTATGACTGGCCAGAATGTGGAGGAGGCTTTTCTGGAGACCGCACGCAAGATTTACCAGA
ACATCCAGGAGGGTCGGCTCGATCTGAATGCCTCCGAGTCCGGAGTTCAGCACAGGCCATCGCAGCCGTC
GCGAACTTCGCTGAGTAGCGAGGCTACGGGCGCCAAGGATCAGTGCTCGTGCTAAAACCCAGCTTTCTTG
TACAAAGTGGTTGATGATCCTCTAGAGTCG
