[The description below was written by a language model from this plasmid's Addgene catalogue record.]
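Description:
pUASp YFP Rab14 DN is a Drosophila expression plasmid built on the pUASp backbone (about 9.9 kb without insert), a vector designed for GAL4-responsive transgene expression in flies. It is propagated in E. coli under ampicillin selection; the record gives no feature table, so the bacterial origin, copy number and any fly transformation elements or marker carried by the backbone are not documented here.

The payload is the Drosophila melanogaster Rab14 coding sequence (CG4212), introduced by Gateway recombination so that it is fused in frame behind a YFP tag supplied by the backbone, yielding an N-terminally YFP-tagged small GTPase. The insert carries the S49N substitution, annotated as dominant negative. Mutations of this type in Rab proteins generally favour the GDP-bound or nucleotide-free inactive state, so the mutant is expected to interfere with the function of the endogenous protein, likely by tying up its activating exchange factors. The promoter field lists GAL4, meaning expression is driven from upstream activating sequences (UAS) that are silent unless the yeast transcription factor GAL4 is present. In the binary GAL4/UAS system, crossing a fly line carrying this transgene to a chosen GAL4 driver line restricts expression to particular tissues or stages.

The construct belongs to a systematic collection of tagged fly Rab proteins. It is suited to perturbing Rab14-dependent membrane trafficking in a tissue-specific manner while following the localisation of the mutant protein by YFP fluorescence, typically in comparison with other forms of the same Rab.
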