Addgene plasmid #37715: pUASp YFP Rab14 DN
Depositing lab: Matthew Scott. Depositing organization: Stanford University. Publication: Thirty-one flavors of Drosophila rab proteins. Zhang J, Schulze KL, Hiesinger PR, Suyama K, Wang S, Fish M, Acar M, Hoskins RA, Bellen HJ, Scott MP. Genetics. 2007 Jun;176(2):1307-22. Epub 2007 Apr 3. 10.1534/genetics.106.066761 PubMed 17409086.
Backbone
  Vector backbone: pUASp
  Backbone size w/o insert (bp): 9939
  Vector type: Insect Expression ; Drosophila
Growth in bacteria
  Bacterial resistance: Ampicillin, 100 μg/mL
  Growth temperature: 37°C
  Growth strain: Top10
  Copy number: Unknown
Gene/Insert
  Gene/Insert name: Rab14
  Species: D. melanogaster (fly)
  Mutation: S49N (dominant negative)
  Entrez Gene: Rab14 (a.k.a. Dmel_CG4212, 57H4T, AAF53390, BG:DS01068.7, CG4212, DRAB14, DRab14, DmRab14, Dmel\CG4212, ESTS:57H4T, O18336, Rab-r14, anon-sts33, rab14)
  Promoter: GAL4
  Tag / fusion protein: YFP (N terminal on backbone)
  Cloning method: Gateway Cloning
  Sequencing primers: 5′ EGFP-C; 3′ pUASp-3 (5'-AGGTTTAACCAGGGGATGCT-3')
Terms and licenses: Academic/Nonprofit Terms; Industry Terms: Not Available to Industry
How to cite: pUASp YFP Rab14 DN was a gift from Matthew Scott (Addgene plasmid # 37715 ; http://n2t.net/addgene:37715 ; RRID:Addgene_37715)
